Addgene plasmid #198313: pBR322-Pdp1_aa1-133-HiBiT
Purpose: Loads a truncated payload; for identification of Pdp1 packaging domain
Depositing lab: Feng Zhang. Depositing organization: Broad Institute. Publication: Programmable protein delivery with a bacterial contractile injection system. Kreitz J, Friedrich MJ, Guru A, Lash B, Saito M, Macrae RK, Zhang F. Nature. 2023 Apr;616(7956):357-364. doi: 10.1038/s41586-023-05870-7. Epub 2023 Mar 29. PubMed 36991127.
Backbone
  Vector backbone: pBR322
  Vector type: Bacterial Expression
Growth in bacteria
  Bacterial resistance: Ampicillin, 100 μg/mL
  Growth temperature: 37°C
  Growth strain: DH5alpha
  Copy number: High Copy
Gene/Insert
  Gene/Insert name: Pdp1_aa1-133-HiBiT
  Species: Photorhabdus asymbiotica
  Cloning method: Restriction Enzyme; 5′ cloning site Unknown (unknown if destroyed); 3′ cloning site Unknown (unknown if destroyed)
Terms and licenses: Academic/Nonprofit Terms; Industry Terms: Not Available to Industry
How to cite: pBR322-Pdp1_aa1-133-HiBiT was a gift from Feng Zhang (Addgene plasmid # 198313 ; http://n2t.net/addgene:198313 ; RRID:Addgene_198313)
