[The description below was written by a language model from this plasmid's Addgene catalogue record and pLannotate feature annotations shown in this document.]
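Description:
pBR322-Pdp1_aa1-133-HiBiT is a bacterial expression plasmid built on the classic pBR322 backbone and carrying a truncated version of the Photorhabdus asymbiotica protein Pdp1 (amino acids 1–133) fused to a HiBiT tag. HiBiT is a short peptide that complements a larger luciferase fragment to generate luminescence, so it allows sensitive quantification of the tagged protein. According to the record, the construct "loads a truncated payload" and was made to map the packaging domain of Pdp1, that is, the part of this natural cargo protein needed for loading into the Photorhabdus contractile injection system studied in the associated work on programmable protein delivery. Presumably it is one of a series of truncations whose loading is compared by the HiBiT signal.

The annotated 8,532 nt sequence shows the expected pBR322 maintenance elements: a ColE1/pMB1-type origin, the rop gene and bom mobility region, and the β-lactamase gene with its own promoter, which provides ampicillin selection in E. coli. The catalogue lists the plasmid as high copy, although rop normally moderates the copy number of pBR322-type replicons. The tetracycline resistance gene appears only as two separated fragments, one just downstream of the tet promoter and the other several kilobases away. This suggests that inserted DNA interrupts tet and that tetracycline resistance is not functional. The automated annotation does not identify any features in the large region spanning roughly 3.7 kb at the start of the record and the stretch after the second tet fragment, so the Pdp1 fragment, the HiBiT tag, the promoter driving them, and any additional coding content in this region are not defined by the feature table. The cloning sites are also recorded as unknown.
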