Features (pLannotate 1.2.2; 9 found; start..end, strand, type, name):
   3718..4343    +  CDS            TcR (fragment): tetracycline efflux protein; tet; confers resistance to tetracycline
   4585..4965    -  CDS            YPB1_ECOLX: Protein predicted: Swiss-Prot protein existence level 4. From Escherichia coli.
   4982..5173    +  CDS            rop: Rop protein, which maintains plasmids at low copy number; rop
   5275..5415    +  misc_feature   bom: basis of mobility region from pBR322
   5601..6189    -  rep_origin     ori: high-copy-number ColE1/pMB1/pBR322/pUC origin of replication
   6360..7220    -  CDS            AmpR: β-lactamase; bla; confers resistance to ampicillin, carbenicillin, and related antibiotics
   7221..7325    -  promoter       AmpR promoter: bla
   7438..7466    +  promoter       tet promoter: E. coli promoter for tetracycline efflux protein gene
   7514..7808    +  CDS            TcR (fragment): tetracycline efflux protein; tet; confers resistance to tetracycline
>Addgene plasmid #198313 | pBR322-Pdp1_aa1-133-HiBiT | addgene full sequence | sequence record 388201 | Addgene NGS Result
GGGAGCTCCGGTGTGAGCGGCTGGCGGCTGTTCAAGAAGATTAGCTGATATGGATTTTCATGTCATCAGG
AGAATATTCAAAATTCTGTGTCACACAAAATATTTTACAGCGTAATCACACCATTAAGAGGGGCATCAAA
ATAAATGGTTAACTGGGACAATGTTGAATTTCATTTTTATAAGGCATTGTCCGTATTATCCACCATCCAG
ATCAACGGATTCAGATGGTGTAAAGAAAGCATATAGCTGGTAGGTAAAATTAAGAAGTGTAGTTTTATAA
AGTATTAATGGAGAACGATGAATTTAAAGTAAATGGAGGAAGGTTAGTTTCACTATCAAATTACAGGACC
AAAAATATGGAGTATTCCATCTTCTTTGGTGAATTAAGTCTTGAAGACTTCAACAAATATTGCCTGGAAC
TATGGGCCTGTGAATGGTATTGGAGTATCATTTATAACGACTATTTCGATAGGAAATTTAAAGTCTTGTT
GAAAATGACTAATCGTCTAAAAGTATGTCTGGAGAAATAGGTTTAATCTCTATATTTAACGGTTTTATTT
TCATCTATTTACTAATGGTAAATTTTTTTACTCTTTGAATATATTGGTGAGTTTGTTATCCCCATTAGTT
ACCAGGGTATTATTAATGAGTGAAATTCAATTTTATTGATATTAAAGTCAAATTTACAAATGATGACTTT
ATTATTTTTTATTTATTAATTTTAAATTATTTTTTGTTAATCTTTACTATAAATGAATTTTTTGCTTGCA
TGGACTTGATTTTTTTATATATAACATTGACAAATATTAATTCATATATATGATTGTTATAGTGAGTTAT
TTAATTGATTCGACTAACAATTTCATTGTAATTTTTCAAGATAGCAGTCAATTGCTATAACAAGCATCTT
TCTCGTCAAAGGAAAATGTGTATGGCCTATAAGCAGCAACTTGAAAGATGAAGGATATAATGATGATTAA
CTTAACGGAGAGTAGATATTAGAAGTAGTAGAAGGACAATTTAAGACTTTATACCCATTAAAACAAAGGG
GTAAAATAATGATGTTTGATGAAAATTTAGAATGTGTTAATCACGAAATTATCAATGAAAAATTAGATAC
GAAAATTCACCTTGCTAATCCTTATGCCTTTTGGGGGGGAAGGGTAAATGAGAATATAAATGGGTTAATT
AAACAACATTCTTTAAGAGGAACTGACTTTAATAAAATTTTTAACCGGAAGATAAATTTTTTTGTAAATG
GAATAAATAATTGCCCCCGAAAAACTCGGAATATAAAACCCCCTAATTAATTATTTAAAGGAATAAGAGT
TTATTTGCTCGTAGAGTAATTATGTTCCATTAATATGCTAAATTGCTCAGTAAAGTTATTAACTTTTTTT
CAACGCCAGTGAATAAGTCTGTTTTATTAAATAAGGAGTTCAGGTGTTTATTTCAAAAGAATTATCAAGC
TTTATTGCTGTAGCTAAAAATAAATCAATAAATAAAGCAACAACGGAACTTTTTATTACACAGTCACCGA
TTTGCCGAAGCTTAAAAAAACTGGAATTTTCATTAGGTGTAAAACTCTTTGTAAGAAAAAGCCAGGGATT
GGCTTTAACAGAAGAAGGAGAATGCTTATATAATAAAGTTTTGTCAATTTGTGAACGGCTTCAAGAAATA
GAAGGTGACTACAAGAATGAAAAATCAACATACAATGATCTATATCAAAAAAATATATGAGGTTCTAATA
TAATAAGCGGTTCTAGATAACTAAAGTCATCTATTACCAATATCTGTATACTCAGTGAAAGTTTTGTCTT
CTAGGTAAGTTTTCATAATAGTGACATACCTTATTTTTTCATCTGGGTGTCTCTCATCCTGAAGAATGGG
TGATATAGTTGAAATAACTCAGTTCGTTTTGTGGTTTACGATTTTTGGCGGATCACAAAAATAGGGCTGA
GTCCCTTCAAGTGAGTTTTGAAATATACAATTATACCCTTCATCCTTTAAGTTGTTGCTTTGTTGGCTGT
TTTCATTCACCTCAGTCACATAGTTATCTATGCTCCTGAGGATTCGTTCACTTGCCGTCGTGCTGCAACT
CGAAATCTATTGGGTATATATGTAATTTTCATATTCTGTTTCATTTTAACGGTATTATTTAAATATTTAT
ATTTAGAACATTAGGTTATTAGAATAGATAATTTTAGGTAAATGTAATTAATTCAACCATCACGGAGAGT
TTATCAATGTTAAAATATGCTAATCCTCAGACCGTAGCCACACAACGTACTAAAAATACTGCGAAGAAAC
CGCCATCATCAACCTCTTTTGATGGGCACCTTGAACTTTCAAATGGTGAAAACCAGCCTTACGAAGGCCA
TAAGATTAGGAAAATCAAAGGATTGAGACAACATCTTGCGGATAGGAGTCTTAATAAAGGGCATATTTCC
CCGTTGATGAATAAGGGATTATTAGTAGGTAGTAAGGATGTGTCAATTGACATCCCAGTTATAGCTCATC
GTTATGACAGCAGCCATCAACTTACAGATGCGGAGCCTTTGAAAGCTGATAGTCACTCCAATCATCTAGA
CCCTTTTTATGGTGTTATTGCAGGATTTCGTGGTGATCAGGTGACATCATCAGAGTCGGGTTCAGGATCA
ATAGGCGTACATTGGGGGAAAAATACGCTGGATTCCAATATTATGGGTGTTAATGTGGTTAATGGTGCAT
CGGGAACCGTGGGAATAAGAATTGCTTTGAAGGATATTCAGCATGGGTCCCCGGTTATTGTCACGTCTGG
AGCATTGAGCGGTTGTACTATGGTATATTCGGTGAAAAATGGCTATTTTTTTGCCTATCATACGGGGCAG
AAACCGGGTAATAATGAATGGAAAACAGGCAGGCAGGGTGTTGTTGCTACCTATCTGAGCCATCAAGCCC
TTTCGCCGGATAGTGAACCTATGACGGTTGGTGAACAGAATAACGATTTAGTGAATATTTTTGCAAATTA
TGATCAGAGTGTTATTACCTATATGGGAAAACCGGGAGTGCTGATTGATAAAATGGCAGAAAATGTTGGT
GTTTTTAATTATGACGAAATTAAGCCTGAAAAACCTGCTATTAGAGCTGGCTACAGTTATGCGTTGCTGG
CTAAGGACGATAAAGGAAAGGTGAACGTTAAGGTACTATCGGAAGATGTTATCGTTTCATCAGGTAAGCA
GGGAAATACTGTTAAGGCCATTAATTCACTTAAAAAACGGTTGTTATAATTTTGCCCAATGAGGGCAGGA
GGTACGGATTTTCATTAGCACTTATCGAAGCGGATATATGTTTGTGACTACATTGTCAGAAAATTTCATT
CATCAACTTGAATTAGAACAGTGTCCATATAACTTATTTAGAATAAAGGAAGGAAATTAATCTTAGATAC
AATGATAAGGGAAATAAAATAGAAAGTAGAGTTAATTGTATTAATAAGGTGCTGGAGCTTTACTTACAAA
ATATCAATGATTTTTGGTTTCGTATAAGTAATTAATTTAGAGTAATGAAAAATTATTTGTGGGTTAAATT
TTATTTATTGAAAATTCATTGGTTTATTTTATGAAATAGGAAGGTAATAGCGGTATTATTCGGTTGAAAT
AACCGTATAGATAAATAGTAGGATTTAGATAAATTATTTCATATATGACAATTTTTACTATTATATGGGG
TTTGTAAGTCGACCGATGCCCTTGAGAGCCTTCAACCCAGTCAGCTCCTTCCGGTGGGCGCGGGGCATGA
CTATCGTCGCCGCACTTATGACTGTCTTCTTTATCATGCAACTCGTAGGACAGGTGCCGGCAGCGCTCTG
GGTCATTTTCGGCGAGGACCGCTTTCGCTGGAGCGCGACGATGATCGGCCTGTCGCTTGCGGTATTCGGA
ATCTTGCACGCCCTCGCTCAAGCCTTCGTCACTGGTCCCGCCACCAAACGTTTCGGCGAGAAGCAGGCCA
TTATCGCCGGCATGGCGGCCGACGCGCTGGGCTACGTCTTGCTGGCGTTCGCGACGCGAGGCTGGATGGC
CTTCCCCATTATGATTCTTCTCGCTTCCGGCGGCATCGGGATGCCCGCGTTGCAGGCCATGCTGTCCAGG
CAGGTAGATGACGACCATCAGGGACAGCTTCAAGGATCGCTCGCGGCTCTTACCAGCCTAACTTCGATCA
TTGGACCGCTGATCGTCACGGCGATTTATGCCGCCTCGGCGAGCACATGGAACGGGTTGGCATGGATTGT
AGGCGCCGCCCTATACCTTGTCTGCCTCCCCGCGTTGCGTCGCGGTGCATGGAGCCGGGCCACCTCGACC
TGAATGGAAGCCGGCGGCACCTCGCTAACGGATTCACCACTCCAAGAATTGGAGCCAATCAATTCTTGCG
GAGAACTGTGAATGCGCAAACCAACCCTTGGCAGAACATATCCATCGCGTCCGCCATCTCCAGCAGCCGC
ACGCGGCGCATCTCGGGCAGCGTTGGGTCCTGGCCACGGGTGCGCATGATCGTGCTCCTGTCGTTGAGGA
CCCGGCTAGGCTGGCGGGGTTGCCTTACTGGTTAGCAGAATGAATCACCGATACGCGAGCGAACGTGAAG
CGACTGCTGCTGCAAAACGTCTGCGACCTGAGCAACAACATGAATGGTCTTCGGTTTCCGTGTTTCGTAA
AGTCTGGAAACGCGGAAGTCAGCGCCCTGCACCATTATGTTCCGGATCTGCATCGCAGGATGCTGCTGGC
TACCCTGTGGAACACCTACATCTGTATTAACGAAGCGCTGGCATTGACCCTGAGTGATTTTTCTCTGGTC
CCGCCGCATCCATACCGCCAGTTGTTTACCCTCACAACGTTCCAGTAACCGGGCATGTTCATCATCAGTA
ACCCGTATCGTGAGCATCCTCTCTCGTTTCATCGGTATCATTACCCCCATGAACAGAAATCCCCCTTACA
CGGAGGCATCAGTGACCAAACAGGAAAAAACCGCCCTTAACATGGCCCGCTTTATCAGAAGCCAGACATT
AACGCTTCTGGAGAAACTCAACGAGCTGGACGCGGATGAACAGGCAGACATCTGTGAATCGCTTCACGAC
CACGCTGATGAGCTTTACCGCAGCTGCCTCGCGCGTTTCGGTGATGACGGTGAAAACCTCTGACACATGC
GGCTCCCGGAGACGGTCACAGCTTGTCTGTAAGCGGATGCCGGGAGCAGACAAGCCCGTCAGGGCGCGTC
AGCGGGTGTTGGCGGGTGTCGGGGCGCAGCCATGACCCAGTCACGTAGCGATAGCGGAGTGTATACTGGC
TTAACTATGCGGCATCAGAGCAGATTGTACTGAGAGTGCACCATATGCGGTGTGAAATACCGCACAGATG
CGTAAGGAGAAAATACCGCATCAGGCGCTCTTCCGCTTCCTCGCTCACTGACTCGCTGCGCTCGGTCGTT
CGGCTGCGGCGAGCGGTATCAGCTCACTCAAAGGCGGTAATACGGTTATCCACAGAATCAGGGGATAACG
CAGGAAAGAACATGTGAGCAAAAGGCCAGCAAAAGGCCAGGAACCGTAAAAAGGCCGCGTTGCTGGCGTT
TTTCCATAGGCTCCGCCCCCCTGACGAGCATCACAAAAATCGACGCTCAAGTCAGAGGTGGCGAAACCCG
ACAGGACTATAAAGATACCAGGCGTTTCCCCCTGGAAGCTCCCTCGTGCGCTCTCCTGTTCCGACCCTGC
CGCTTACCGGATACCTGTCCGCCTTTCTCCCTTCGGGAAGCGTGGCGCTTTCTCATAGCTCACGCTGTAG
GTATCTCAGTTCGGTGTAGGTCGTTCGCTCCAAGCTGGGCTGTGTGCACGAACCCCCCGTTCAGCCCGAC
CGCTGCGCCTTATCCGGTAACTATCGTCTTGAGTCCAACCCGGTAAGACACGACTTATCGCCACTGGCAG
CAGCCACTGGTAACAGGATTAGCAGAGCGAGGTATGTAGGCGGTGCTACAGAGTTCTTGAAGTGGTGGCC
TAACTACGGCTACACTAGAAGGACAGTATTTGGTATCTGCGCTCTGCTGAAGCCAGTTACCTTCGGAAAA
AGAGTTGGTAGCTCTTGATCCGGCAAACAAACCACCGCTGGTAGCGGTGGTTTTTTTGTTTGCAAGCAGC
AGATTACGCGCAGAAAAAAAGGATCTCAAGAAGATCCTTTGATCTTTTCTACGGGGTCTGACGCTCAGTG
GAACGAAAACTCACGTTAAGGGATTTTGGTCATGAGATTATCAAAAAGGATCTTCACCTAGATCCTTTTA
AATTAAAAATGAAGTTTTAAATCAATCTAAAGTATATATGAGTAAACTTGGTCTGACAGTTACCAATGCT
TAATCAGTGAGGCACCTATCTCAGCGATCTGTCTATTTCGTTCATCCATAGTTGCCTGACTCCCCGTCGT
GTAGATAACTACGATACGGGAGGGCTTACCATCTGGCCCCAGTGCTGCAATGATACCGCGAGACCCACGC
TCACCGGCTCCAGATTTATCAGCAATAAACCAGCCAGCCGGAAGGGCCGAGCGCAGAAGTGGTCCTGCAA
CTTTATCCGCCTCCATCCAGTCTATTAATTGTTGCCGGGAAGCTAGAGTAAGTAGTTCGCCAGTTAATAG
TTTGCGCAACGTTGTTGCCATTGCTGCAGGCATCGTGGTGTCACGCTCGTCGTTTGGTATGGCTTCATTC
AGCTCCGGTTCCCAACGATCAAGGCGAGTTACATGATCCCCCATGTTGTGCAAAAAAGCGGTTAGCTCCT
TCGGTCCTCCGATCGTTGTCAGAAGTAAGTTGGCCGCAGTGTTATCACTCATGGTTATGGCAGCACTGCA
TAATTCTCTTACTGTCATGCCATCCGTAAGATGCTTTTCTGTGACTGGTGAGTACTCAACCAAGTCATTC
TGAGAATAGTGTATGCGGCGACCGAGTTGCTCTTGCCCGGCGTCAACACGGGATAATACCGCGCCACATA
GCAGAACTTTAAAAGTGCTCATCATTGGAAAACGTTCTTCGGGGCGAAAACTCTCAAGGATCTTACCGCT
GTTGAGATCCAGTTCGATGTAACCCACTCGTGCACCCAACTGATCTTCAGCATCTTTTACTTTCACCAGC
GTTTCTGGGTGAGCAAAAACAGGAAGGCAAAATGCCGCAAAAAAGGGAATAAGGGCGACACGGAAATGTT
GAATACTCATACTCTTCCTTTTTCAATATTATTGAAGCATTTATCAGGGTTATTGTCTCATGAGCGGATA
CATATTTGAATGTATTTAGAAAAATAAACAAATAGGGGTTCCGCGCACATTTCCCCGAAAAGTGCCACCT
GACGTCTAAGAAACCATTATTATCATGACATTAACCTATAAAAATAGGCGTATCACGAGGCCCTTTCGTC
TTCAAGAATTCTCATGTTTGACAGCTTATCATCGATAAGCTTTAATGCGGTAGTTTATCACAGTTAAATT
GCTAACGCAGTCAGGCACCGTGTATGAAATCTAACAATGCGCTCATCGTCATCCTCGGCACCGTCACCCT
GGATGCTGTAGGCATAGGCTTGGTTATGCCGGTACTGCCGGGCCTCTTGCGGGATATCGTCCATTCCGAC
AGCATCGCCAGTCACTATGGCGTGCTGCTAGCGCTATATGCGTTGATGCAATTTCTATGCGCACCCGTTC
TCGGAGCACTGTCCGACCGCTTTGGCCGCCGCCCAGTCCTGCTCGCTTCGCTACTTGGAGCCACTATCGA
CTACGCGATCATGGCGACCACACCCGTCCTGTGGATCCATTTTTTTAATTAAATAAAGGAATTAATATTG
ATTTGATAGAGCATGTAATCAATAACTTCTATGAAAATGTTGAAAAACAATACACGGAAACACTTAACTT
ACAATTAAATTGTTAAAGGAGATGATGATAAGAATGGTCAGTCACCAGATAAAATGATCTCTGGTCAATT
TTAGGAAAGCTGAAAAAACCTGACCAAATGCGTCGTAAATTCTATGCTTAGAAAGACTCGGTGCCAGTGT
AATACCTAAGATATGGTTTTTATTTCCATATCTGTTCGAAAACTTAGAAATAACAAGTTCAACAATAACC
AGGGACTTTAAATATGCCTAGATATGCTAATTATCAGATAAACCCCAAACAGAATATTAAAAATTCACAT
GGGAAATCTTCATCGTCAGATTTTTCTAGTGGGTACCTTTCATTCTCAAATAATTCGCTTGATGACCCTT
TTATTCGGCAGCAAGTTAAGAGAGAATTTATTTGGGAGGGACATATGAAGGAGATTGAAGAAGCTTCAAG
ATTAGGTAATTTTGCTGTCAGTTTTCGGGCTGCGGGCGGGCCAACACTCAGAGCTTTGGGCAAAGGTGCG
GCAGCCAAGGGGCATGATATTTTGGAAAAAACCATTAAACCCGGCTCAATTAACAAAGCTTATCCCAAAG
ACGAAGCTTCAGATGTAATAAAGAAAGTACAGGAAGCGGGTATTGAAGGCTATGTAGGCCAT
